>Addgene plasmid #246114 | pECFP-C1-PHF13_NTD (21-70) | addgene full sequence | sequence record 492708 | Addgene NGS Result
TAGTTATTAATAGTAATCAATTACGGGGTCATTAGTTCATAGCCCATATATGGAGTTCCGCGTTACATAA
CTTACGGTAAATGGCCCGCCTGGCTGACCGCCCAACGACCCCCGCCCATTGACGTCAATAATGACGTATG
TTCCCATAGTAACGCCAATAGGGACTTTCCATTGACGTCAATGGGTGGAGTATTTACGGTAAACTGCCCA
CTTGGCAGTACATCAAGTGTATCATATGCCAAGTACGCCCCCTATTGACGTCAATGACGGTAAATGGCCC
GCCTGGCATTATGCCCAGTACATGACCTTATGGGACTTTCCTACTTGGCAGTACATCTACGTATTAGTCA
TCGCTATTACCATGGTGATGCGGTTTTGGCAGTACATCAATGGGCGTGGATAGCGGTTTGACTCACGGGG
ATTTCCAAGTCTCCACCCCATTGACGTCAATGGGAGTTTGTTTTGGCACCAAAATCAACGGGACTTTCCA
AAATGTCGTAACAACTCCGCCCCATTGACGCAAATGGGCGGTAGGCGTGTACGGTGGGAGGTCTATATAA
GCAGAGCTGGTTTAGTGAACCGTCAGATCCGCTAGCGCTACCGGTCGCCACCATGGTGAGCAAGGGCGAG
GAGCTGTTCACCGGGGTGGTGCCCATCCTGGTCGAGCTGGACGGCGACGTAAACGGCCACAAGTTCAGCG
TGTCCGGCGAGGGCGAGGGCGATGCCACCTACGGCAAGCTGACCCTGAAGTTCATCTGCACCACCGGCAA
GCTGCCCGTGCCCTGGCCCACCCTCGTGACCACCCTGACCTGGGGCGTGCAGTGCTTCAGCCGCTACCCC
GACCACATGAAGCAGCACGACTTCTTCAAGTCCGCCATGCCCGAAGGCTACGTCCAGGAGCGCACCATCT
TCTTCAAGGACGACGGCAACTACAAGACCCGCGCCGAGGTGAAGTTCGAGGGCGACACCCTGGTGAACCG
CATCGAGCTGAAGGGCATCGACTTCAAGGAGGACGGCAACATCCTGGGGCACAAGCTGGAGTACAACTAC
ATCAGCCACAACGTCTATATCACCGCCGACAAGCAGAAGAACGGCATCAAGGCCAACTTCAAGATCCGCC
ACAACATCGAGGACGGCAGCGTGCAGCTCGCCGACCACTACCAGCAGAACACCCCCATCGGCGACGGCCC
CGTGCTGCTGCCCGACAACCACTACCTGAGCACCCAGTCCGCCCTGAGCAAAGACCCCAACGAGAAGCGC
GATCACATGGTCCTGCTGGAGTTCGTGACCGCCGCCGGGATCACTCTCGGCATGGACGAGCTGTACAAGT
CCGGACTCAGATCTCGAGCTCAAGCTTCGAATTCTGCAGTCGACGGTACCGCGGGCCCGGGATCCATGAG
GCGCAGGACCGTGGAAGACTTCAACAAATTCTGCACCTTTGTCTTGGCCTATGCTGGCTACATCCCTTAT
CCGAAGGAGGAACTCCCTTTAAGGAGCAGCCCCAGCCCTGCTAACAGCACTGCTGGTACCATTGACAGCG
ACGGCTGGTGAGGATCCACCGGATCTAGATAACTGATCATAATCAGCCATACCACATTTGTAGAGGTTTT
ACTTGCTTTAAAAAACCTCCCACACCTCCCCCTGAACCTGAAACATAAAATGAATGCAATTGTTGTTGTT
AACTTGTTTATTGCAGCTTATAATGGTTACAAATAAAGCAATAGCATCACAAATTTCACAAATAAAGCAT
TTTTTTCACTGCATTCTAGTTGTGGTTTGTCCAAACTCATCAATGTATCTTAAGGCGTAAATTGTAAGCG
TTAATATTTTGTTAAAATTCGCGTTAAATTTTTGTTAAATCAGCTCATTTTTTAACCAATAGGCCGAAAT
CGGCAAAATCCCTTATAAATCAAAAGAATAGACCGAGATAGGGT
[37 nt withheld, positions 1935-1971]
AAAGAACGTGGACTCCAACGTCAAAGG
[49 nt withheld, positions 1999-2047]
T
[91 nt withheld, positions 2049-2139]
G
[124 nt withheld, positions 2141-2264]
CAGGTGGCACTTTTCGGGGAAATGTGCGCGGAACCCCTATTTGTTTATTTTTCTAAATACATTCAAATAT
GTATCCGCTCATGAGACAATAACCCTGATAAATGCTTCAATAATATTGAAAAAGGAAGAGTCCTGAGGCG
GAAAGAACCAGCTGTGGAATGTGTGTCAGTTAGGGTGTGGAAAGTCCCCAGGCTCCCCAGCAGGCAGAAG
TATGCAAAGCATGCATCTCAATTAGTCAGCAACCAGGTGTGGAAAGTCCCCAGGCTCCCCAGCAGGCAGA
AGTATGCAAAGCATGCATCTCAATTAGTCAGCAACCATAGTCCCGCCCCTAACTCCGCCCATCCCGCCCC
TAACTCCGCCCAGTTCCGCCCATTCTCCGCCCCATGGCTGACTAATTTTTTTTATTTATGCAGAGGCCGA
GGCCGCCTCGGCCTCTGAGCTATTCCAGAAGTAGTGAGGAGGCTTTTTTGGAGGCCTAGGCTTTTGCAAA
GATCGATCAAGAGACAGGATGAGGATCGTTTCGCATGATTGAACAAGATGGATTGCACGCAGGTTCTCCG
GCCGCTTGGGTGGAGAGGCTATTCGGCTATGACTGGGCACAACAGACAATCGGCTGCTCTGATGCCGCCG
TGTTCCGGCTGTCAGCGCAGGGGCGCCCGGTTCTTTTTGTCAAGACCGACCTGTCCGGTGCCCTGAATGA
ACTGCAAGACGAGGCAGCGCGGCTATCGTGGCTGGCCACGACGGGCGTTCCTTGCGCAGCTGTGCTCGAC
GTTGTCACTGAAGCGGGAAGGGACTGGCTGCTATTGGGCGAAGTGCCGGGGCAGGATCTCCTGTCATCTC
ACCTTGCTCCTGCCGAGAAAGTATCCATCATGGCTGATGCAATGCGGCGGCTGCATACGCTTGATCCGGC
TACCTGCCCATTCGACCACCAAGCGAAACATCGCATCGAGCGAGCACGTACTCGGATGGAAGCCGGTCTT
GTCGATCAGGATGATCTGGACGAAGAGCATCAGGGGCTCGCGCCAGCCGAACTGTTCGCCAGGCTCAAGG
CGAGCATGCCCGACGGCGAGGATCTCGTCGTGACCCATGGCGATGCCTGCTTGCCGAATATCATGGTGGA
AAATGGCCGCTTTTCTGGATTCATCGACTGTGGCCGGCTGGGTGTGGCGGACCGCTATCAGGACATAGCG
TTGGCTACCCGTGATATTGCTGAAGAGCTTGGCGGCGAATGGGCTGACCGCTTCCTCGTGCTTTACGGTA
TCGCCGCTCCCGATTCGCAGCGCATCGCCTTCTATCGCCTTCTTGACGAGTTCTTCTGAGCGGGACTCTG
GGGTTCGAAATGACCGACCAAGCGACGCCCAACCTGCCATCACGAGATTTCGATTCCACCGCCGCCTTCT
ATGAAAGGTTGGGCTTCGGAATCGTTTTCCGGGACGCCGGCTGGATGATCCTCCAGCGCGGGGATCTCAT
GCTGGAGTTCTTCGCCCACCCTAGGGGGAGGCTAACTGAAACACGGAAGGAGACAATACCGGAAGGAACC
CGCGCTATGACGGCAATAAAAAGACAGAATAAAACGCACGGTGTTGGGTCGTTTGTTCATAAACGCGGGG
TTCGGTCCCAGGGCTGGCACTCTGTCGATACCCCACCGAGACCCCATTGGGGCCAATACGCCCGCGTTTC
TTCCTTTTCCCCACCCCACCCCCCAAGTTCGGGTGAAGGCCCAGGGCTCGCAGCCAACGTCGGGGCGGCA
GGCCCTGCCATAGCCTCAGGTTACTCATATATACTTTAGATTGATTTAAAACTTCATTTTTAATTTAAAA
GGATCTAGGTGAAGATCCTTTTTGATAATCTCATGACCAAAATCCCTTAACGTGAGTTTTCGTTCCACTG
AGCGTCAGACCCCGTAGAAAAGATCAAAGGATCTTCTTGAGATCCTTTTTTTCTGCGCGTAATCTGCTGC
TTGCAAACAAAAAAACCACCGCTACCAGCGGTGGTTTGTTTGCCGGATCAAGAGCTACCAACTCTTTTTC
CGAAGGTAACTGGCTTCAGCAGAGCGCAGATACCAAATACTGTTCTTCTAGTGTAGCCGTAGTTAGGCCA
CCACTTCAAGAACTCTGTATCACCGCCTACATACCTCGCTCTGCTAATCCTGTTACCAGTGGCTGCTGCC
AGTGGCGATAAGTCGTGTCTTACCGGGTTGGACTCAAGACGATAGTTACCGGATAAGGCGCAGCGGTCGG
GCTGAACGGGGGGTTCGTGCACACAGCCCAGCTTGGAGCGAACGACCTACACCGAACTGAGATACCTACA
GCGTGAGCTATGAGAAAGCGCCACGCTTCCCGAAGGGAGAAAGGCGGACAGGTATCCGGTAAGCGGCAGG
GTCGGAACAGGAGAGCGCACGAGGGAGCTTCCAGGGGGAAACGCCTGGTATCTTTATAGTCCTGTCGGGT
TTCGCCACCTCTGACTTGAGCGTCGATTTTTGTGATGCTCGTCAGGGGGGCGGAGCCTATGGAAAAACGC
CAGCAACGCGGCCTTTTTACGGTTCCTGGCCTTTTGCTGGCCTTTTGCTCACATGTTCTTTCCTGCGTTA
TCCCCTGATTCTGTGGATAACCGTATTACCGCCATGCAT
Features (pLannotate 1.2.2; 15 found; start..end, strand, type, name):
     61..364     +  enhancer       CMV enhancer: human cytomegalovirus immediate early enhancer
    365..568     +  promoter       CMV promoter: human cytomegalovirus (CMV) immediate early promoter
    613..1329    +  CDS            ECFP: ECFP is a basic (constitutively fluorescent) cyan fluorescent protein published in 1996, derived from Aequorea victoria. It has low acid sensitivity.
   1330..1395    +  misc_feature   MCS: multiple cloning site
   1387..1548    +  CDS            PHF13 (fragment): PHF13_HUMAN - Experimental evidence at protein level: Swiss-Prot protein existence level 1. Modulates chromatin structure. Required for normal chromosome condensation during the early stages of mitosis. Required for normal chromosome separation during mitosis. From Homo sapiens (Human).
   1574..1658    +  CDS            large T antigen (fragment): large T antigen from SV40 (simian virus 40)
   1681..1802    +  polyA_signal   SV40 poly(A) signal: SV40 polyadenylation signal
   1836..2264    -  rep_origin     f1 ori (sequence partly withheld): f1 bacteriophage origin of replication; arrow indicates direction of (+) strand synthesis
   2291..2395    +  promoter       AmpR promoter: bla
   2397..2754    +  promoter       SV40 promoter: SV40 enhancer and early promoter
   2789..3583    +  CDS            NeoR/KanR: aminoglycoside phosphotransferase from Tn5; aph(3')-II (or nptII); confers resistance to neomycin, kanamycin, and G418 (Geneticin®)
   3604..3756    +  CDS            ble (fragment): BLE_KLEPN - Experimental evidence at protein level: Swiss-Prot protein existence level 1. Binding protein with a strong affinity to the bleomycin family of antibiotics. Binds to CL990; an antimitotic-antibiotic compound. From Klebsiella pneumoniae.
   3815..3862    +  polyA_signal   HSV TK poly(A) signal: herpes simplex virus thymidine kinase polyadenylation signal (Cole and Stacy, 1985)
   3953..3969    -  polyA_signal   bGH poly(A) signal (fragment): bovine growth hormone polyadenylation signal
   4191..4779    +  rep_origin     ori: high-copy-number ColE1/pMB1/pBR322/pUC origin of replication
