[The description below was written by a language model from this plasmid's Addgene catalogue record and pLannotate feature annotations shown in this document.]
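Description:
pECFP-C1-PHF13_NTD (21-70) is a mammalian expression plasmid built on the pECFP-C1 backbone, designed to produce a short N-terminal fragment of human PHF13 (also known as PHF5 or SPOC1) fused to enhanced cyan fluorescent protein. The sequenced record is 4,893 nt. In bacteria it replicates from a high-copy ColE1/pUC-type origin and is selected with kanamycin. The single NeoR/KanR gene (Tn5 aminoglycoside phosphotransferase) is preceded by both a bacterial bla promoter and the SV40 enhancer/early promoter and is followed by an HSV TK polyadenylation signal. The same marker can therefore confer kanamycin resistance in E. coli and G418 resistance in transfected mammalian cells. An f1 origin is also present, a standard element allowing single-stranded DNA production. Small annotated fragments of ble, bGH poly(A) and SV40 large T antigen look like backbone remnants or partial annotation matches rather than functional parts.

The expression cassette is driven by the human cytomegalovirus immediate early enhancer and promoter. ECFP is placed first, followed by the multiple cloning site and then the PHF13 fragment covering amino acids 21–70 (about 156 bp), so the fluorescent protein sits at the N terminus of the insert. An SV40 polyadenylation signal terminates the transcript. The insert was introduced by restriction cloning, but the sites used are not recorded. PHF13 is annotated as a chromatin structure modulator needed for normal chromosome condensation and separation in mitosis. According to the record, the plasmid is meant for expressing the isolated N-terminal domain as a cyan-fluorescent fusion in mammalian cells, and it was deposited with a study of how PHF13 oligomerization affects its chromatin affinity and function.
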