Addgene plasmid #246114: pECFP-C1-PHF13_NTD (21-70)
Purpose: Expression of human PHF13 N terminal domain fused to ECFP in mammalian cells
Depositing lab: Sarah Kinkley. Depositing organization: Max Planck Institute for Molecular Genetics. Publication: Differential oligomerization regulates PHF13 chromatin affinity and function. Rossi F, Magalhaes AP, Buschow R, Schubert T, Glaser L, Fontana A, Mai J, Staege H, Grimme A, Will H, Schriener S, Hnisz D, Vingron M, Chiariello AM, Kinkley S. Nucleic Acids Res. 2025 Jun 20;53(12):gkaf572. doi: 10.1093/nar/gkaf572. PubMed 40598901.
Backbone
  Vector backbone: pECFP-C1
  Vector type: Mammalian Expression
Growth in bacteria
  Bacterial resistance: Kanamycin, 50 μg/mL
  Growth temperature: 37°C
  Growth strain: DH5alpha
  Copy number: High Copy
Gene/Insert
  Gene/Insert name: PHF13_NTD ( aa 21-70)
  Species: H. sapiens (human)
  Insert size (bp): 156
  Mutation: aa 21 - 70
  Entrez Gene: PHF13 (a.k.a. PHF5, SPOC1)
  Tag / fusion protein: ECFP (N terminal on insert)
  Cloning method: Restriction Enzyme; 5′ cloning site Unspecified (unknown if destroyed)
  Sequencing primers: 5′ CGCAAATGGGCGGTAGGCGTG; 3′ CCTCTACAAATGTGGTATGGCTG
Terms and licenses: Academic/Nonprofit Terms; Industry Terms: Not Available to Industry
How to cite: pECFP-C1-PHF13_NTD (21-70) was a gift from Sarah Kinkley (Addgene plasmid # 246114 ; http://n2t.net/addgene:246114 ; RRID:Addgene_246114)
