>Addgene plasmid #246114 | pECFP-C1-PHF13_NTD (21-70) | depositor partial sequence | sequence record 483975 | Insert FWD
AGCAGAAGCTGGTTTAGTGAACCGTCAGATCCGCTAGCGCTACCGGTCGCCACCATGGTGAGCAAGGGCG
AGGAGCTGTTCACCGGGGTGGTGCCCATCCTGGTCGAGCTGGACGGCGACGTAAACGGCCACAAGTTCAG
CGTGTCCGGCGAGGGCGAGGGCGATGCCACCTACGGCAAGCTGACCCTGAAGTTCATCTGCACCACCGGC
AAGCTGCCCGTGCCCTGGCCCACCCTCGTGACCACCCTGACCTGGGGCGTGCAGTGCTTCAGCCGCTACC
CCGACCACATGAAGCAGCACGACTTCTTCAAGTCCGCCATGCCCGAAGGCTACGTCCAGGAGCGCACCAT
CTTCTTCAAGGACGACGGCAACTACAAGACCCGCGCCGAGGTGAAGTTCGAGGGCGACACCCTGGTGAAC
CGCATCGAGCTGAAGGGCATCGACTTCAAGGAGGACGGCAACATCCTGGGGCACAAGCTGGAGTACAACT
ACATCAGCCACAACGTCTATATCACCGCCGACAAGCAGAAGAACGGCATCAAGGCCAACTTCAAGATCCG
CCACAACATCGAGGACGGCAGCGTGCAGCTCGCCGACCACTACCAGCAGAACACCCCCATCGGCGACGGC
CCCGTGCTGCTGCCCGACAACCACTACCTGAGCACCCAGTCCGCCCTGAGCAAAGACCCCAACGAGAAGC
GCGATCACATGGTCCTGCTGGAGTTCGTGACCGCCGCCGGGATCACTCTCGGCATGGACGAGCTGTACAA
GTCCGGACTCAGATCTCGAGCTCAAGCTTCGAATTCTGCAGTCGACGGTACCGCGGGCCCGGGATCCATG
AGGCGCAGGACCGTGGAAGACTTCAACAAATTCTGCACCTTTGTCTTGGCCTATGCTGGCTACATCCCTT
ATCCGAAGGAGGAACTCCCTTTAAGGAGCAGCCCCAGCCCTGCTAACAGCACTGCTGGTACCATTGACAG
CGACGGCTGGTGAGGATCCACCGGATCTAGATAACTGATCATAATCAGCCATACCACATTTGTAGAGGTT
TTACTTGCTTTAAAAAACCTCCCACCCCTCCCCCTGAACCTGAAACATAAAATGAATGCAATTGGTGTTG
GTAACTTGTTTATTGCAGCTTATAATGGTTACAAATAAAGCAATAGCATCCCAAATTTCCCAAATAAAGC
ATTTTTTTCACTGCATTCTAG
