>Addgene plasmid #246114 | pECFP-C1-PHF13_NTD (21-70) | depositor partial sequence | sequence record 483976 | Insert RV
ATGCGGTTTTGGCAGTACATCAATGGGGCGGGATAGCGGTTTGACTCACGGGGATTTCCAAGTCTCCACC
CCATTGACGTCAATGGGAGTTTGTTTTGGCACCAAAATCAACGGGACTTTCCAAAATGTCGTAACAACTC
CGCCCCATTGACGCAAATGGGCGGTAGGCGTGTACGGTGGGAGGTCTATATAAGCAGAGCTGGTTTAGTG
AACCGTCAGATCCGCTAGCGCTACCGGTCGCCACCATGGTGAGCAAGGGCGAGGAGCTGTTCACCGGGGT
GGTGCCCATCCTGGTCGAGCTGGACGGCGACGTAAACGGCCACAAGTTCAGCGTGTCCGGCGAGGGCGAG
GGCGATGCCACCTACGGCAAGCTGACCCTGAAGTTCATCTGCACCACCGGCAAGCTGCCCGTGCCCTGGC
CCACCCTCGTGACCACCCTGACCTGGGGCGTGCAGTGCTTCAGCCGCTACCCCGACCACATGAAGCAGCA
CGACTTCTTCAAGTCCGCCATGCCCGAAGGCTACGTCCAGGAGCGCACCATCTTCTTCAAGGACGACGGC
AACTACAAGACCCGCGCCGAGGTGAAGTTCGAGGGCGACACCCTGGTGAACCGCATCGAGCTGAAGGGCA
TCGACTTCAAGGAGGACGGCAACATCCTGGGGCACAAGCTGGAGTACAACTACATCAGCCACAACGTCTA
TATCACCGCCGACAAGCAGAAGAACGGCATCAAGGCCAACTTCAAGATCCGCCACAACATCGAGGACGGC
AGCGTGCAGCTCGCCGACCACTACCAGCAGAACACCCCCATCGGCGACGGCCCCGTGCTGCTGCCCGACA
ACCACTACCTGAGCACCCAGTCCGCCCTGAGCAAAGACCCCAACGAGAAGCGCGATCACATGGTCCTGCT
GGAGTTCGTGACCGCCGCCGGGATCACTCTCGGCATGGACGAGCTGTACAAGTCCGGACTCAGATCTCGA
GCTCAAGCTTCGAATTCTGCAGTCGACGGTACCGCGGGCCCGGGATCCATGAGGCGCAGGACCGTGGAAG
ACTTCAACAAATTCTGCACCTTTGTCTTGGCCTATGCTGGCTACATCCCTTATCCGAAGGAGGAACTCCC
TTTAAGGAGCAGCCCCAGCCCTGCTAACAGCACTGCTGGTACCATTGACAGCGACGGCTGGTGAGGATCC
ACCGGATCAG
